>Addgene plasmid #157542 | pD649-HAsp-NOTCH3(Trunc2)-COMP5AP-AviTag-9xHis | depositor full sequence | sequence record 304193 | Full Sequence
TTTCAATATTATTGAAGCATTTATCAGGGTTATTGTCTCATGAGCGGATACATATTTGAATGTATTTAGA
AAAATAAACAAATAGGGGTCAGTGTTACAACCAATTAACCAATTCTGAACATTATCGCGAGCCCATTTAT
ACCTGAATATGGCTCATAACACCCCTTGCTCATGACCAAAATCCCTTAACGTGAGTTACGCGCGCGTCGT
TCCACTGAGCGTCAGACCCCGTAGAAAAGATCAAAGGATCTTCTTGAGATCCTTTTTTTCTGCGCGTAAT
CTGCTGCTTGCAAACAAAAAAACCACCGCTACCAGCGGTGGTTTGTTTGCCGGATCAAGAGCTACCAACT
CTTTTTCCGAAGGTAACTGGCTTCAGCAGAGCGCAGATACCAAATACTGTTCTTCTAGTGTAGCCGTAGT
TAGCCCACCACTTCAAGAACTCTGTAGCACCGCCTACATACCTCGCTCTGCTAATCCTGTTACCAGTGGC
TGCTGCCAGTGGCGATAAGTCGTGTCTTACCGGGTTGGACTCAAGACGATAGTTACCGGATAAGGCGCAG
CGGTCGGGCTGAACGGGGGGTTCGTGCACACAGCCCAGCTTGGAGCGAACGACCTACACCGAACTGAGAT
ACCTACAGCGTGAGCTATGAGAAAGCGCCACGCTTCCCGAAGGGAGAAAGGCGGACAGGTATCCGGTAAG
CGGCAGGGTCGGAACAGGAGAGCGCACGAGGGAGCTTCCAGGGGGAAACGCCTGGTATCTTTATAGTCCT
GTCGGGTTTCGCCACCTCTGACTTGAGCGTCGATTTTTGTGATGCTCGTCAGGGGGGCGGAGCCTATGGA
AAAACGCCAGCAACGCGGCCTTTTTACGGTTCCTGGCCTTTTGCTGGCCTTTTGCTCACATGTTCTTTCC
TGCGTTATCCCCTGATTCTGTGGATAACCGTATTACCGCCTTTGAGTGAGCTGATACCGCTCGCCGCAGC
CGAACGACCGAGCGCAGCGAGTCAGTGAGCGAGGAAGCGGAAGGCGAGAGTAGGGAACTGCCAGGCATCA
AACTAAGCAGAAGGCCCCTGACGGATGGCCTTTTTGCGTTTCTACAAACTCTTTCTGTGTTGTAAAACGA
CGGCCAGTCTTAAGCTCGGGCCCCCTGGGCGGTTCTGATAACGAGTAATCGTTAATCCGCAAATAACGTA
AAAACCCGCTTCGGCGGGTTTTTTTATGGGGGGAGTTTAGGGAAAGAGCATTTGTCAGAATATTTAAGGG
CGCCTGTCACTTTGCTTGATATATGAGAATTATTTAACCTTATAAATGAGAAAAAAGCAACGCACTTTAA
ATAAGATACGTTGCTTTTTCGATTGATGAACACCTATAATTAAACTATTCATCTATTATTTATGATTTTT
TGTATATACAATATTTCTAGTTTGTTAAAGAGAATTAAGAAAATAAATCTCGAAAATAATAAAGGGAAAA
TCAGTTTTTGATATCAAAATTATACATGTCAACGATAATACAAAATATAATACAAACTATAAGATGTTAT
CAGTATTTATTATCATTTAGAATAAATTTTGTGTCGCCCTTAATTGTGAGCGGATAACAATTACGAGCTT
CATGCACAGTGGCGTTGACTCAATATTGGCCATTAGCCATATTATTCATTGGTTATATAGCATAAATCAA
TATTGGCTATTGGCCATTGCATACGTTGTATCTATATCATAATATGTACATTTATATTGGCTCATGTCCA
ATATGACCGCCATGTTGGCATTGATTATTGACTAGTTATTAATAGTAATCAATTACGGGGTCATTAGTTC
ATAGCCCATATATGGAGTTCCGCGTTACATAACTTACGGTAAATGGCCCGCCTGGCTGACCGCCCAACGA
CCCCCGCCCATTGACGTCAATAATGACGTATGTTCCCATAGTAACGCCAATAGGGACTTTCCATTGACGT
CAATGGGTGGAGTATTTACGGTAAACTGCCCACTTGGCAGTACATCAAGTGTATCATATGCCAAGTACGC
CCCCTATTGACGTCAATGACGGTAAATGGCCCGCCTGGCATTATGCCCAGTACATGACCTTATGGGACTT
TCCTACTTGGCAGTACATCTACGTATTAGTCATCGCTATTACCATGGTGATGCGGTTTTGGCAGTACATC
AATGGGCGTGGATAGCGGTTTGACTCACGGGGATTTCCAAGTCTCCACCCCATTGACGTCAATGGGAGTT
TGTTTTGGCACCAAAATCAACGGGACTTTCCAAAATGTCGTAACAACTCCGCCCCATTGACGCAAATGGG
CGGTAGGCGTGTACGGTGGGAGGTCTATATAAGCAGAGCTCGTTTAGTGAACCGTCAGATCGCCTGGAGA
CGCCATCCACGCTGTTTTGACCTCCATAGAAGACACCGGGACCGATCCAGCCTCCGCGGCCGGGAACGGT
GCATTGGAACGCGGATTCCCCGTGCCAAGAGTGACGTAAGTACCGCCTATAGAGTCTATAGGCCCACCCC
CTTGGCTTCGTTAGAACGCGGCTACAATTAATACATAACCTTATGTATCATACACATACGATTTAGGTGA
CACTATAGAATAACATCCACTTTGCCTTTCTCTCCACAGGTGTCCACTCCCAGGTCCAACTGCACCTCGG
TTCTATCGAAAACGCGCCTGCTAGCGCCACCATGAAGACCATCATTGCCCTGAGCTACATCTTCTGCCTG
GTGTTCGCTGCGGCCGCCGCTCCTCCTTGTCTTGATGGATCTCCTTGCGCCAACGGCGGCAGATGTACAC
AGCTGCCTAGCAGAGAAGCCGCCTGCCTTTGTCCTCCTGGATGGGTTGGAGAGAGATGCCAGCTGGAAGA
TCCTTGCCACTCTGGCCCTTGTGCTGGCAGAGGCGTTTGTCAGAGTTCTGTGGTGGCCGGCACAGCCAGA
TTCAGCTGCAGATGCCCTAGAGGCTTCAGAGGCCCCGATTGCTCTCTGCCCGATCCTTGTCTGAGCAGCC
CATGTGCTCATGGCGCCAGATGTAGCGTGGGCCCTGATGGCAGATTCCTGTGCTCTTGTCCACCTGGCTA
CCAGGGCAGATCCTGCAGATCCGATGTGGACGAGTGTAGAGTGGGCGAGCCTTGTAGACACGGCGGCACC
TGTCTTAATACCCCTGGCAGCTTCCGGTGCCAGTGTCCTGCTGGATATACAGGCCCTCTGTGCGAGAATC
CTGCCGTGCCTTGTGCTCCATCTCCATGCAGAAATGGCGGCACATGCAGACAGAGCGGCGACCTGACATA
CGACTGTGCCTGTCTGCCTGGCTTCGAGGGCCAGAACTGCGAAGTGAACGTGGACGATTGCCCTGGCCAC
AGATGCCTGAATGGCGGAACTTGTGTGGACGGCGTGAACACCTACAACTGTCAGTGCCCTCCTGAGTGGA
CCGGCCAGTTCTGTACCGAGGATGTGGATGAATGCCAGCTCCAGCCTAACGCCTGCCACAACGGCGGAAC
CTGCTTTAACACACTCGGCGGCCACAGCTGCGTGTGTGTGAATGGATGGACAGGCGAGAGCTGCAGCCAG
AACATCGATGATTGTGCCACCGCCGTGTGCTTCCACGGCGCCACATGTCATGATAGAGTGGCCAGCTTCT
ACTGCGCCTGTCCTATGGGCAAGACCGGCCTGCTGTGTCACCTGGATGATGCCTGCGTGTCCAATCCATG
CCACGAGGACGCCATCTGCGACACAAACCCCGTGAATGGCAGAGCCATCTGCACCTGTCCTCCAGGCTTT
ACAGGCGGAGCCTGCGACCAGGATGTCGATGAGTGTAGCATCGGCGCCAATCCTTGCGAGCACCTGGGCA
GATGTGTGAATACCCAGGGCAGCTTTCTGTGTCAGTGCGGCAGGGGCTACACAGGCCCTAGATGTGAAAC
CGACGTGAACGAGTGCCTGAGCGGCCCCTGTAGAAATCAGGCCACCTGTCTGGACCGGATCGGCCAGTTT
ACCTGCATCTGCATGGCCGGCTTTACCGGCACATACTGCGAGGTGGACATCGACGAGTGCCAGTCTAGCC
CCTGTGTTAATGGCGGCGTGTGCAAGGACAGAGTGAACGGCTTCAGCTGTACATGCCCCTCTGGCTTCAG
CGGCTCTACCTGTCAGCTGGACGTTGACGAGTGTGCCAGCACTCCTTGTCGGAACGGCGCTAAGTGTGTG
GACCAGCCTGATGGCTACGAGTGCAGATGTGCCGAGGGCTTTGAGGGCACCCTGTGCGACAGAAATGTCG
ACGACTGCAGCCCCGATCCATGTCACCACGGAAGATGCGTGGACGGAATCGCCAGCTTTAGCTGTGCTTG
TGCCCCAGGCTACACCGGCACAAGATGCGAATCTCAGGTGGACGAATGCAGAAGCCAGCCTTGCAGGCAT
GGCGGCAAGTGTCTGGATCTGGTGGATAAGTACCTGTGTCGGTGCCCAAGCGGCACCACAGGCGTGAACT
GTGAAGTCAACATTGACGACTGCGCCTCTAATCCCTGCACCTTCGGCGTGTGTCGCGACGGCATCAACAG
ATACGATTGCGTGTGTCAGCCCGGCTTCACCGGACCTCTGTGCAACGTGGAAATCAATGAGTGCGCCAGC
TCTCCCTGCGGCGAAGGTGGAAGTTGTGTCGATGGCGAGAACGGCTTTCGGTGTCTGTGCCCACCTGGAT
CTCTGCCTCCACTGTGTCTGCCACCTTCTCACCCTTGCGCTCACGAGCCATGTTCTCACGGCATCTGCTA
TGATGCCCCTGGCGGCTTTAGATGCGTGTGCGAACCTGGATGGTCCGGGCCTAGATGTTCTCAGAGCCTG
GCTAGGGACGCCTGCGAGTCTCAACCTTGCAGAGCCGGTGGAACCTGTAGCTCTGATGGCATGGGCTTCC
ACTGCACATGCCCACCAGGTGTTCAGGGCAGACAGTGCGAACTGCTGAGCCCCTGCACACCTAATCCATG
CGAACACGGTGGCAGATGCGAGTCTGCTCCTGGACAACTGCCTGTGTGCAGCTGTCCCCAAGGATGGCAA
GGCCCCAGATGTCAAGGCGCGCCGGAAGATCAAGTTGATCCAAGATTGATTGATGGCAAGGGCGGATCTC
TGGAGGTGCTGTTCCAGGGACCAGGCGGAAGCGGCAATCCCGGCGGCGATCTGGCCCCCCAGATGCTGCG
CGAGCTGCAGGAGACCAATGCCGCCCTGCAGGACGTGCGCGAGCTGCTGCGCCACCGCGTGAAGGAGATC
ACCTTCCTGAAGAACACCGTGATGGAGTGCGACGCCTGCGGTATGCAGCCCTCTAGAGGCTCCGGCTCCA
TCATCCCAGTTGAGGAGGAGAACCCGGACTTCTGGAACCGCGAGGCAGCCGAGGCCCTGGGTGCCGCCAA
GAAGCTGCAGCCTGCACAGACAGCCGCCAAGAACCTCATCATCTTCCTGGGCGATGGGATGGGGGTGTCT
ACGGTGACAGCTGCCAGGATCCTAAAAGGGCAGAAGAAGGACAAACTGGGGCCTGAGATACCCCTGGCCA
TGGACCGCTTCCCATATGTGGCTCTGTCCAAGACATACAATGTAGACAAACATGTGCCAGACAGTGGAGC
CACAGCCACGGCCTACCTGTGCGGGGTCAAGGGCAACTTCCAGACCATTGGCTTGAGTGCAGCCGCCCGC
TTTAACCAGTGCAACACGACACGCGGCAACGAGGTCATCTCCGTGATGAATCGGGCCAAGAAAGCAGGGA
AGTCAGTGGGAGTGGTAACCACCACACGAGTGCAGCACGCCTCGCCAGCCGGCACCTACGCCCACACGGT
GAACCGCAACTGGTACTCGGACGCCGACGTGCCTGCCTCGGCCCGCCAGGAGGGGTGCCAGGACATCGCT
ACGCAGCTCATCTCCAACATGGACATTGACGTGATCCTAGGTGGAGGCCGAAAGTACATGTTTCGCATGG
GAACCCCAGACCCTGAGTACCCAGATGACTACAGCCAAGGTGGGACCAGGCTGGACGGGAAGAATCTGGT
GCAGGAATGGCTGGCGAAGCGCCAGGGTGCCCGGTATGTGTGGAACCGCACTGAGCTCATGCAGGCTTCC
CTGGACCCGTCTGTGACCCATCTCATGGGTCTCTTTGAGCCTGGAGACATGAAATACGAGATCCACCGAG
ACTCCACACTGGACCCCTCCCTGATGGAGATGACAGAGGCTGCCCTGCGCCTGCTGAGCAGGAACCCCCG
CGGCTTCTTCCTCTTCGTGGAGGGTGGTCGCATCGACCATGGTCATCATGAAAGCAGGGCTTACCGGGCA
CTGACTGAGACGATCATGTTCGACGACGCCATTGAGAGGGCGGGCCAGCTCACCAGCGAGGAGGACACGC
TGAGCCTCGTCACTGCCGACCACTCCCACGTCTTCTCCTTCGGAGGCTACCCCCTGCGAGGGAGCTCCAT
CTTCGGGCTGGCCCCTGGCAAGGCCCGGGACAGGAAGGCCTACACGGTCCTCCTATACGGAAACGGTCCA
GGCTATGTGCTCAAGGACGGCGCCCGGCCGGATGTTACCGAGAGCGAGAGCGGGAGCCCCGAGTATCGGC
AGCAGTCAGCAGTGCCCCTGGACGAAGAGACCCACGCAGGCGAGGACGTGGCGGTGTTCGCGCGCGGCCC
GCAGGCGCACCTGGTTCACGGCGTGCAGGAGCAGACCTTCATAGCGCACGTCATGGCCTTCGCCGCCTGC
CTGGAGCCCTACACCGCCTGCGACCTGGCGCCCCCCGCCGGCACCACCGACGCCGCGCACCCGGGTGGCG
GAGGACTGAACGACATCTTCGAGGCTCAGAAAATCGAATGGCACGAACATCACCATCACCATCACCATCA
CCATTAAGGCCGGCCTGTAGTCACTGGCACAACGCGTTACCCGGTAAGCCAATCGGGTATACACGGTCGT
CATACTGCAGACAGGGTTCTTCTACTTTGCAAGATAGTCTTGAGTAGTAAAATAAATAGATAGAGAAAAT
CAGCCTCGACTGTGCCTTCTAGTTGCCAGCCATCTGTTGTTTGCCCCTCCCCCGTGCCTTCCTTGACCCT
GGAAGGTGCCACTCCCACTGTCCTTTCCTAATAAAATGAGGAAATTGCATCACAACACTCAACCCTATCT
CGGTCTATTCTTTTGATTTATAAGGGATTTTGCCGATTTCGGCCTATTGGTTAAAAAATGAGCTGATTTA
ACAAAAATTTAACGCGAATTAATTCTGTGGAATGTGTGTCAGTTAGGGTGTGGAAAGTCCCCAGGCTCCC
CAGCAGGCAGAAGTATGCAAAGCATGCATCTCAATTAGTCAGCAACCAGGTGTGGAAAGTCCCCAGGCTC
CCCAGCAGGCAGAAGTATGCAAAGCATGCATCTCAATTAGTCAGCAACCATAGTCCCGCCCCTAACTCCG
CCCATCCCGCCCCTAACTCCGCCCAGTTCCGCCCATTCTCCGCCCCATGGCTGACTAATTTTTTTTATTT
ATGCAGAGGCCGAGGCCGCCTCTGCCTCTGAGCTATTCCAGAAGTAGTGAGGAGGCTTTTTTGGAGGCCT
AGGCTTTTGCAAAAAGCTCCCGGGAGCTTGTATATCCATTTTCGGATCTGATCAGCACGTGTTGACAATT
AATCATCGGCATAGTATATCGGCATAGTATAATACGACAAGGTGAGGAACTAAACCATGACCGAGTACAA
GCCCACGGTGCGCCTCGCCACCCGCGACGACGTCCCCAGGGCCGTACGCACCCTCGCCGCCGCGTTCGCC
GACTACCCCGCCACGCGCCACACCGTCGATCCGGACCGCCACATCGAGCGGGTCACCGAGCTGCAAGAAC
TCTTCCTCACGCGCGTCGGGCTCGACATCGGCAAGGTGTGGGTCGCGGACGACGGCGCCGCGGTGGCGGT
CTGGACCACGCCGGAGAGCGTCGAAGCGGGGGCGGTGTTCGCCGAGATCGGCCCGCGCATGGCCGAGTTG
AGCGGTTCCCGGCTGGCCGCGCAGCAACAGATGGAAGGCCTCCTGGCGCCGCACCGGCCCAAGGAGCCCG
CGTGGTTCCTGGCCACCGTCGGCGTCTCGCCCGACCACCAGGGCAAGGGTCTGGGCAGCGCCGTCGTGCT
CCCCGGAGTGGAGGCGGCCGAGCGCGCCGGGGTGCCCGCCTTCCTGGAGACATCCGCGCCCCGCAACCTC
CCCTTCTACGAGCGGCTCGGCTTCACCGTCACCGCCGACGTCGAGGTGCCCGAAGGACCGCGCACCTGGT
GCATGACCCGCAAGCCCGGTGCCTGACACGTGCTACGAGATTTCGATTCCACCGCCGCCTTCTATGAAAG
GTTGGGCTTCGGAATCGTTTTCCGGGACGCCGGCTGGATGATCCTCCAGCGCGGGGATCTCATGCTGGAG
TTCTTCGCCCACCCCAACTTGTTTATTGCAGCTTATAATGGTTACAAATAAAGCAATAGCATCACAAATT
TCACAAATAAAGCATTTTTTTCACTGCATTCTAGTTGTGGTTTGTCCAAACTCATCAATGTATCTTATCA
TGTCTGTATACCGTCGACCTCTAGCTAGAGCTTGGCGTAATCATGGTCATTACCAATGCTTAATCAGTGA
GGCACCTATCTCAGCGATCTGTCTATTTCGTTCATCCATAGTTGCCTGACTCCCCGTCGTGTAGATAACT
ACGATACGGGAGGGCTTACCATCTGGCCCCAGCGCTGCGATGATACCGCGAGAACCACGCTCACCGGCTC
CGGATTTATCAGCAATAAACCAGCCAGCCGGAAGGGCCGAGCGCAGAAGTGGTCCTGCAACTTTATCCGC
CTCCATCCAGTCTATTAATTGTTGCCGGGAAGCTAGAGTAAGTAGTTCGCCAGTTAATAGTTTGCGCAAC
GTTGTTGCCATCGCTACAGGCATCGTGGTGTCACGCTCGTCGTTTGGTATGGCTTCATTCAGCTCCGGTT
CCCAACGATCAAGGCGAGTTACATGATCCCCCATGTTGTGCAAAAAAGCGGTTAGCTCCTTCGGTCCTCC
GATCGTTGTCAGAAGTAAGTTGGCCGCAGTGTTATCACTCATGGTTATGGCAGCACTGCATAATTCTCTT
ACTGTCATGCCATCCGTAAGATGCTTTTCTGTGACTGGTGAGTACTCAACCAAGTCATTCTGAGAATAGT
GTATGCGGCGACCGAGTTGCTCTTGCCCGGCGTCAATACGGGATAATACCGCGCCACATAGCAGAACTTT
AAAAGTGCTCATCATTGGAAAACGTTCTTCGGGGCGAAAACTCTCAAGGATCTTACCGCTGTTGAGATCC
AGTTCGATGTAACCCACTCGTGCACCCAACTGATCTTCAGCATCTTTTACTTTCACCAGCGTTTCTGGGT
GAGCAAAAACAGGAAGGCAAAATGCCGCAAAAAAGGGAATAAGGGCGACACGGAAATGTTGAATACTCAT
ATTCTTCCTT
Features (pLannotate 1.2.2; 24 found; start..end, strand, type, name):
    119..143     -  CDS            KanR (fragment): aminoglycoside phosphotransferase; aph(3')-Ia; confers resistance to kanamycin
    254..842     +  rep_origin     ori: high-copy-number ColE1/pMB1/pBR322/pUC origin of replication
   1067..1084    +  terminator     rrnB T2 terminator (fragment): transcription terminator T2 from the E. coli rrnB gene
   1109..1128    -  CDS            lacZα (fragment): LacZα fragment of β-galactosidase; lacZ fragment
   1584..1600    +  protein_bind   lac operator: The lac repressor binds to the lac operator to inhibit transcription in E. coli. This inhibition can be relieved by adding lactose or isopropyl-β-D-thiogalactopyranoside (IPTG). lac repressor encoded by lacI
   1843..2146    +  enhancer       CMV enhancer: human cytomegalovirus immediate early enhancer
   2147..2350    +  promoter       CMV promoter: human cytomegalovirus (CMV) immediate early promoter
   2486..2529    +  intron         CMV intron (fragment): modified intron A from human cytomegalovirus
   2581..2599    +  promoter       SP6 promoter: promoter for bacteriophage SP6 RNA polymerase
   2603..2640    +  CDS            IgH signal sequence (fragment): signal sequence from the mouse immunoglobulin heavy chain variable region
   2743..5016    +  CDS            NOTCH3 (fragment): NOTC3_HUMAN - Experimental evidence at protein level: Swiss-Prot protein existence level 1. Functions as a receptor for membrane-bound ligands Jagged1, Jagged2 and Delta1 to regulate cell-fate determination (PubMed:15350543). Upon ligand activation through the released notch intracellular domain (NICD) it forms a transcriptional activator complex with RBPJ/RBPSUH and activates genes of the enhancer of split locus. Affects the implementation of differentiation, proliferation and apoptotic programs (By similarity). From Homo sapiens (Human).
   5152..5331    +  CDS            Comp (fragment): COMP_RAT - Experimental evidence at protein level: Swiss-Prot protein existence level 1. May play a role in the structural integrity of cartilage via its interaction with other extracellular matrix proteins such as the collagens and fibronectin. Can mediate the interaction of chondrocytes with the cartilage extracellular matrix through interaction with cell surface integrin receptors. Could play a role in the pathogenesis of osteoarthritis. Potent suppressor of apoptosis in both primary chondrocytes and transformed cells. Suppresses apoptosis by blocking the activation of caspase-3 and by indu
   5319..6771    +  CDS            SEAP (fragment): secreted alkaline phosphatase from human placenta The natural enzyme has a C-terminal transmembrane sequence that is replaced by a GPI anchor.
   6796..6837    +  CDS            AviTag™ (fragment): peptide tag that allows for enzymatic biotinylation
   6841..6864    +  CDS            8xHis: 8xHis affinity tag
   7010..7121    +  polyA_signal   bGH poly(A) signal: bovine growth hormone polyadenylation signal
   7122..7230    +  rep_origin     f1 ori (fragment): f1 bacteriophage origin of replication; arrow indicates direction of (+) strand synthesis
   7244..7573    +  promoter       SV40 promoter: SV40 enhancer and early promoter
   7621..7668    +  promoter       EM7 promoter: synthetic bacterial promoter&nbsp
   7687..8286    +  CDS            PuroR (fragment): puromycin N-acetyltransferase; pac from Streptomyces; confers resistance to puromycin
   8296..8421    +  CDS            ble (fragment): BLE_KLEPN - Experimental evidence at protein level: Swiss-Prot protein existence level 1. Binding protein with a strong affinity to the bleomycin family of antibiotics. Binds to CL990; an antimitotic-antibiotic compound. From Klebsiella pneumoniae.
   8416..8537    +  polyA_signal   SV40 poly(A) signal: SV40 polyadenylation signal
   8590..9450    -  CDS            AmpR: β-lactamase; bla; confers resistance to ampicillin, carbenicillin, and related antibiotics
   9453..89      -  promoter       AmpR promoter (fragment) (across the origin): bla
