[The description below was written by a language model from this plasmid's Addgene catalogue record and pLannotate feature annotations shown in this document.]
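Description:
pD649-HAsp-NOTCH3(Trunc2)-COMP5AP-AviTag-9xHis is a mammalian expression plasmid of about 9.5 kb, built on the pD649 backbone, that produces a secreted, tagged portion of the human NOTCH3 extracellular domain. It is propagated in E. coli at high copy from a ColE1/pUC-type origin with ampicillin selection (AmpR, β-lactamase). An SV40 early/EM7 promoter cassette drives a puromycin N-acetyltransferase sequence followed by an SV40 poly(A) signal, which could allow puromycin selection in mammalian cells. The short KanR, lacZα, ble and f1 ori matches in the annotation are only fragments and appear to be backbone remnants. The depositor notes that some plasmids in this collection may carry an IS4-like transposase element upstream of the CMV promoter; none is annotated here.

Expression is driven by the CMV enhancer and promoter with a fragment of CMV intron A. A downstream SP6 promoter also permits in vitro transcription and serves as a sequencing primer site. The open reading frame begins with a signal peptide: the name implies a haemagglutinin-derived leader ("HAsp"), although the annotation tool matched a fragment of an IgH signal sequence. Next comes a roughly 2.3 kb truncated segment of the NOTCH3 ectodomain ("Trunc2"), cloned between retained NotI and AscI sites. It is fused at its C terminus to the rat COMP coiled-coil region, which drives pentamerisation, then human placental alkaline phosphatase, an AviTag for enzymatic biotinylation, and a polyhistidine tag (9xHis by name, annotated as 8xHis). Transcription ends at a bGH poly(A) signal.

The resulting pentameric, enzymatically detectable protein is secreted from transfected cells. This design suits avidity-enhanced extracellular binding assays, consistent with the associated study, which screened interactions among human cell-surface proteins.
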