Addgene plasmid #157542: pD649-HAsp-NOTCH3(Trunc2)-COMP5AP-AviTag-9xHis
Purpose: Mammalian expression of cell-surface protein partial extracellular domain fused to COMP5AP-AviTag-9xHis. Protein is secreted from cells.
Depositing lab: Chris Garcia. Depositing organization: Stanford University. Publication: A Human IgSF Cell-Surface Interactome Reveals a Complex Network of Protein-Protein Interactions. Wojtowicz WM, Vielmetter J, Fernandes RA, Siepe DH, Eastman CL, Chisholm GB, Cox S, Klock H, Anderson PW, Rue SM, Miller JJ, Glaser SM, Bragstad ML, Vance J, Lam AW, Lesley SA, Zinn K, Garcia KC. Cell. 2020 Aug 20;182(4):1027-1043.e17. doi: 10.1016/j.cell.2020.07.025. PubMed 32822567.
Backbone
  Vector backbone: pD649
  Backbone size w/o insert (bp): 7153
  Vector type: Mammalian Expression
Growth in bacteria
  Bacterial resistance: Ampicillin, 100 μg/mL
  Growth temperature: 37°C
  Growth strain: DH5alpha
  Copy number: High Copy
Gene/Insert
  Gene/Insert name: NOTCH3 (alt name: NOTC3)
  Species: H. sapiens (human)
  Insert size (bp): 2307
  Entrez Gene: NOTCH3 (a.k.a. CADASIL, CADASIL1, CASIL, IMF2, LMNS)
  Promoter: CMV/SP6
  Tag / fusion protein: COMP5AP-AviTag-9xHis (C terminal on backbone)
  Cloning method: Restriction Enzyme; 5′ cloning site GCGGCCGC (not destroyed); 3′ cloning site GGCGCGCC (not destroyed)
  Sequencing primers: 5′ ATTTAGGTGACACTATAG; 3′ CGTCGCACTCCATCACGGTG
Resource information
  A portion of this plasmid was derived from a plasmid made by: synthesis by ThermoFisher
Terms and licenses: Academic/Nonprofit Terms; Industry Terms: Not Available to Industry
Depositor comments: Some plasmids in this collection may have an IS4-like element ISVsa5 family transposase upstream of the CMV promoter.
How to cite: pD649-HAsp-NOTCH3(Trunc2)-COMP5AP-AviTag-9xHis was a gift from Chris Garcia (Addgene plasmid # 157542 ; http://n2t.net/addgene:157542 ; RRID:Addgene_157542)
