>Addgene plasmid #157542 | pD649-HAsp-NOTCH3(Trunc2)-COMP5AP-AviTag-9xHis | depositor partial sequence | sequence record 304194 | insert (extracellular domain truncation)
GCTCCTCCTTGTCTTGATGGATCTCCTTGCGCCAACGGCGGCAGATGTACACAGCTGCCTAGCAGAGAAG
CCGCCTGCCTTTGTCCTCCTGGATGGGTTGGAGAGAGATGCCAGCTGGAAGATCCTTGCCACTCTGGCCC
TTGTGCTGGCAGAGGCGTTTGTCAGAGTTCTGTGGTGGCCGGCACAGCCAGATTCAGCTGCAGATGCCCT
AGAGGCTTCAGAGGCCCCGATTGCTCTCTGCCCGATCCTTGTCTGAGCAGCCCATGTGCTCATGGCGCCA
GATGTAGCGTGGGCCCTGATGGCAGATTCCTGTGCTCTTGTCCACCTGGCTACCAGGGCAGATCCTGCAG
ATCCGATGTGGACGAGTGTAGAGTGGGCGAGCCTTGTAGACACGGCGGCACCTGTCTTAATACCCCTGGC
AGCTTCCGGTGCCAGTGTCCTGCTGGATATACAGGCCCTCTGTGCGAGAATCCTGCCGTGCCTTGTGCTC
CATCTCCATGCAGAAATGGCGGCACATGCAGACAGAGCGGCGACCTGACATACGACTGTGCCTGTCTGCC
TGGCTTCGAGGGCCAGAACTGCGAAGTGAACGTGGACGATTGCCCTGGCCACAGATGCCTGAATGGCGGA
ACTTGTGTGGACGGCGTGAACACCTACAACTGTCAGTGCCCTCCTGAGTGGACCGGCCAGTTCTGTACCG
AGGATGTGGATGAATGCCAGCTCCAGCCTAACGCCTGCCACAACGGCGGAACCTGCTTTAACACACTCGG
CGGCCACAGCTGCGTGTGTGTGAATGGATGGACAGGCGAGAGCTGCAGCCAGAACATCGATGATTGTGCC
ACCGCCGTGTGCTTCCACGGCGCCACATGTCATGATAGAGTGGCCAGCTTCTACTGCGCCTGTCCTATGG
GCAAGACCGGCCTGCTGTGTCACCTGGATGATGCCTGCGTGTCCAATCCATGCCACGAGGACGCCATCTG
CGACACAAACCCCGTGAATGGCAGAGCCATCTGCACCTGTCCTCCAGGCTTTACAGGCGGAGCCTGCGAC
CAGGATGTCGATGAGTGTAGCATCGGCGCCAATCCTTGCGAGCACCTGGGCAGATGTGTGAATACCCAGG
GCAGCTTTCTGTGTCAGTGCGGCAGGGGCTACACAGGCCCTAGATGTGAAACCGACGTGAACGAGTGCCT
GAGCGGCCCCTGTAGAAATCAGGCCACCTGTCTGGACCGGATCGGCCAGTTTACCTGCATCTGCATGGCC
GGCTTTACCGGCACATACTGCGAGGTGGACATCGACGAGTGCCAGTCTAGCCCCTGTGTTAATGGCGGCG
TGTGCAAGGACAGAGTGAACGGCTTCAGCTGTACATGCCCCTCTGGCTTCAGCGGCTCTACCTGTCAGCT
GGACGTTGACGAGTGTGCCAGCACTCCTTGTCGGAACGGCGCTAAGTGTGTGGACCAGCCTGATGGCTAC
GAGTGCAGATGTGCCGAGGGCTTTGAGGGCACCCTGTGCGACAGAAATGTCGACGACTGCAGCCCCGATC
CATGTCACCACGGAAGATGCGTGGACGGAATCGCCAGCTTTAGCTGTGCTTGTGCCCCAGGCTACACCGG
CACAAGATGCGAATCTCAGGTGGACGAATGCAGAAGCCAGCCTTGCAGGCATGGCGGCAAGTGTCTGGAT
CTGGTGGATAAGTACCTGTGTCGGTGCCCAAGCGGCACCACAGGCGTGAACTGTGAAGTCAACATTGACG
ACTGCGCCTCTAATCCCTGCACCTTCGGCGTGTGTCGCGACGGCATCAACAGATACGATTGCGTGTGTCA
GCCCGGCTTCACCGGACCTCTGTGCAACGTGGAAATCAATGAGTGCGCCAGCTCTCCCTGCGGCGAAGGT
GGAAGTTGTGTCGATGGCGAGAACGGCTTTCGGTGTCTGTGCCCACCTGGATCTCTGCCTCCACTGTGTC
TGCCACCTTCTCACCCTTGCGCTCACGAGCCATGTTCTCACGGCATCTGCTATGATGCCCCTGGCGGCTT
TAGATGCGTGTGCGAACCTGGATGGTCCGGGCCTAGATGTTCTCAGAGCCTGGCTAGGGACGCCTGCGAG
TCTCAACCTTGCAGAGCCGGTGGAACCTGTAGCTCTGATGGCATGGGCTTCCACTGCACATGCCCACCAG
GTGTTCAGGGCAGACAGTGCGAACTGCTGAGCCCCTGCACACCTAATCCATGCGAACACGGTGGCAGATG
CGAGTCTGCTCCTGGACAACTGCCTGTGTGCAGCTGTCCCCAAGGATGGCAAGGCCCCAGATGTCAA
